>Addgene plasmid #103535 | LSB-hsa-miR-450b-5p | depositor full sequence | sequence record 196118 | Full Sequence
AATTGAGGGGATAACGCAGGAAAGAACATGTGAGCAAAAGGCCAGCAAAAGGCCAGGAACCGTAAAAAGG
CCGCGTTGCTGGCGTTTTTCCATAGGCTCCGCCCCCCTGACGAGCATCACAAAAATCGACGCTCAAGTCA
GAGGTGGCGAAACCCGACAGGACTATAAAGATACCAGGCGTTTCCCCCTGGAAGCTCCCTCGTGCGCTCT
CCTGTTCCGACCCTGCCGCTTACCGGATACCTGTCCGCCTTTCTCCCTTCGGGAAGCGTGGCGCTTTCTC
ATAGCTCACGCTGTAGGTATCTCAGTTCGGTGTAGGTCGTTCGCTCCAAGCTGGGCTGTGTGCACGAACC
CCCCGTTCAGCCCGACCGCTGCGCCTTATCCGGTAACTATCGTCTTGAGTCCAACCCGGTAAGACACGAC
TTATCGCCACTGGCAGCAGCCACTGGTAACAGGATTAGCAGAGCGAGGTATGTAGGCGGTGCTACAGAGT
TCTTGAAGTGGTGGCCTAACTACGGCTACACTAGAAGAACAGTATTTGGTATCTGCGCTCTGCTGAAGCC
AGTTACCTTCGGAAAAAGAGTTGGTAGCTCTTGATCCGGCAAACAAACCACCGCTGGTAGCGGTGGTTTT
TTTGTTTGCAAGCAGCAGATTACGCGCAGAAAAAAAGGATCTCAAGAAGATCCTTTGATCTTTTCTACGG
GGTCTGACGCTCAGTGGAACGAAAACTCACGTTAAGGGATTTTGGTCATGAGATTATCAAAAAGGATCTT
CACCTAGATCCTTTTAAATTAAAAATGAAGTTTTAAATCAATCTAAAGTATATATGAGTAAACTTGGTCT
GACAGTTACCAATGCTTAATCAGTGAGGCACCTATCTCAGCGATCTGTCTATTTCGTTCATCCATAGTTG
CCTGACTCCCCGTCGTGTAGATAACTACGATACGGGAGGGCTTACCATCTGGCCCCAGTGCTGCAATGAT
ACCGCGAGAACCACGCTCACCGGCTCCAGATTTATCAGCAATAAACCAGCCAGCCGGAAGGGCCGAGCGC
AGAAGTGGTCCTGCAACTTTATCCGCCTCCATCCAGTCTATTAATTGTTGCCGGGAAGCTAGAGTAAGTA
GTTCGCCAGTTAATAGTTTGCGCAACGTTGTTGCCATTGCTACAGGCATCGTGGTGTCACGCTCGTCGTT
TGGTATGGCTTCATTCAGCTCCGGTTCCCAACGATCAAGGCGAGTTACATGATCCCCCATGTTGTGCAAA
AAAGCGGTTAGCTCCTTCGGTCCTCCGATCGTTGTCAGAAGTAAGTTGGCCGCAGTGTTATCACTCATGG
TTATGGCAGCACTGCATAATTCTCTTACTGTCATGCCATCCGTAAGATGCTTTTCTGTGACTGGTGAGTA
CTCAACCAAGTCATTCTGAGAATAGTGTATGCGGCGACCGAGTTGCTCTTGCCCGGCGTCAATACGGGAT
AATACCGCGCCACATAGCAGAACTTTAAAAGTGCTCATCATTGGAAAACGTTCTTCGGGGCGAAAACTCT
CAAGGATCTTACCGCTGTTGAGATCCAGTTCGATGTAACCCACTCGTGCACCCAACTGATCTTCAGCATC
TTTTACTTTCACCAGCGTTTCTGGGTGAGCAAAAACAGGAAGGCAAAATGCCGCAAAAAAGGGAATAAGG
GCGACACGGAAATGTTGAATACTCATACTCTTCCTTTTTCAATATTATTGAAGCATTTATCAGGGTTATT
GTCTCATGAGCGGATACATATTTGAATGTAGCTCCGAATTTCTCGAGGGCTTGTCGACGACGGCGGTCTC
CGTCGTCAGGATCATGAATTCGACCCGCCTGCCACCATGACCGAGTACAAGCCCACGGTGCGCCTCGCCA
CCCGCGACGACGTCCCCCGGGCCGTACGCACCCTCGCCGCCGCGTTCGCCGACTACCCCGCCACGCGCCA
CACCGTCGACCCGGACCGCCACATCGAGCGGGTCACCGAGCTGCAAGAACTCTTCCTCACGCGCGTCGGG
CTCGACATCGGCAAGGTGTGGGTCGCGGACGACGGCGCCGCGGTGGCGGTCTGGACCACGCCGGAGAGCG
TCGAAGCGGGGGCGGTGTTCGCCGAGATCGGCCCGCGCATGGCCGAGTTGAGCGGTTCCCGGCTGGCCGC
GCAGCAACAGATGGAAGGCCTCCTGGCGCCGCACCGGCCCAAGGAGCCCGCGTGGTTCCTGGCCACCGTC
GGCGTCTCGCCCGACCACCAGGGCAAGGGTCTGGGCAGCGCCGTCGTGCTCCCCGGAGTGGAGGCGGCCG
AGCGCGCCGGGGTGCCCGCCTTCCTGGAGACATCCGCGCCCCGCAACCTCCCCTTCTACGAGCGGCTCGG
CTTCACCGTCACCGCCGACGTCGAGGTGCCCGAAGGACCGCGCACCTGGTGCATGACCCGCAAGCCCGGT
GCCTGATACGCGTGAATTCACTCCTCAGGTGCAGGCTGCCTATCAGAAGGTGGTGGCTGGTGTGGCCAAT
GCCCTGGCTCACAAATACCACTGAGATCTTTTTCCCTCTGCCAAAAATTATGGGGACATCATGAAGCCCC
TTGAGCATCTGACTTCTGGCTAATAAAGGAAATTTATTTTCATTGCAATAGTGTGTTGGAATTTTTTGTG
TCTCTCACTCGGAAGGACATATGGGAGGGCAAATCATTTAAAACATCAGAATGAGTATTTGGTTTAGAGT
TTGGCAACATATGCCCATATGCTGGCTGCCATGAACAAAGGTTGGCTATAAAGAGGTCATCAGTATATGA
AACAGCCCCCTGCTGTCCATTCCTTATTCCATAGAAAAGCCTTGACTTGAGGTTAGATTTTTTTTATATT
TTGTTTTGTGTTATTTTTTTCTTTAACATCCCTAAAATTTTCCTTACATGTTTTACTAGCCAGATTTTTC
CTCCTCTCCTGACTACTCCCAGTCATAGCTGTCCCTCTTCTCTTATGGAGATCCCTCGACCTGCAGCCCA
AGCTTGAATTCTCTAGAATTACCCTGTTATCCCTATGCTTGGTTTACCGAGCTCTTATTGGTTTTCAAAC
TTCATTGACTGTGCCCAACGCGCCTGGGAGCTCACGGGGACAGCCCCCCCCCAAAGCCCCCAGGGATGTA
ATTACGTCCCTCCCCCGCTAGGGGGCAGCAGCGAGCCGCCCGGGGCTCCGCTCCGGTCCGGCGCTCCCCC
CGCATCCCCGAGCCGGCAGCGTGCGGGGACAGCCCGGGCACGGGGAAGGTGGCACGGGATCGCTTTCCTC
TGAACGCTTCTCGCTGCTCTTTGAGCCTGCAGACACCTGGGGGGATACGGGGAAAAAGCTAGGCTGAAAG
ACCGGTTCTTAGAATGACACGCGCCTGGGAGCTCACGGGGACAGCCCCCCCCCAAAGCCCCCAGGGATGT
AATTACGTCCCTCCCCCGCTAGGGGGCAGCAGCGAGCCGCCCGGGGCTCCGCTCCGGTCCGGCGCTCCCC
CCGCATCCCCGAGCCGGCAGCGTGCGGGGACAGCCCGGGCACGGGGAAGGTGGCACGGGATCGCTTTCCT
CTGAACGCTTCTCGCTGCTCTTTGAGCCTGCAGACACCTGGGGGGATACGGGGAAAAAGCTAACTTCTGA
GACGACAACTTTGTATAGAAAAGTTGGCTCCGAATTCGCCCTTGACAGCAGAGATCCAGTTTGGTTAATT
AATTGGCTCCGGTGCCCGTCAGTGGGCAGAGCGCACATCGCCCACAGTCCCCGAGAAGTTGTGGGGAGGG
GTCGGCAATTGAACCGGTGCCTAGAGAAGGTGGCGCGGGGTAAACTGGGAAAGTGATGTCGTGTACTGGC
TCCGCCTTTTTCCCGAGGGTGGGGGAGAACCGTATATAAGTGCAGTAGTCGCCGTGAACGTTCTTTTTCG
CAACGGGTTTGCCGCCAGAACACAGGTAAGTGCCGTGTGTGGTTCCCGCGGGCCTGGCCTCTTTACGGGT
TATGGCCCTTGCGTGCCTTGAATTACTTCCACCTGGCTGCAGTACGTGATTCTTGATCCCGAGCTTCGGG
TTGGAAGTGGGTGGGAGAGTTCGAGGCCTTGCGCTTAAGGAGCCCCTTCGCCTCGTGCTTGAGTTGAGGC
CTGGCCTGGGCGCTGGGGCCGCCGCGTGCGAATCTGGTGGCACCTTCGCGCCTGTCTCGCTGCTTTCGAT
AAGTCTCTAGCCATTTAAAATTTTTGATGACCTGCTGCGACGCTTTTTTTCTGGCAAGATAGTCTTGTAA
ATGCGGGCCAAGATCTGCACACTGGTATTTCGGTTTTTGGGGCCGCGGGCGGCGACGGGGCCCGTGCGTC
CCAGCGCACATGTTCGGCGAGGCGGGGCCTGCGAGCGCGGCCACCGAGAATCGGACGGGGGTAGTCTCAA
GCTGGCCGGCCTGCTCTGGTGCCTGGCCTCGCGCCGCCGTGTATCGCCCCGCCCTGGGCGGCAAGGCTGG
CCCGGTCGGCACCAGTTGCGTGAGCGGAAAGATGGCCGCTTCCCGGCCCTGCTGCAGGGAGCTCAAAATG
GAGGACGCGGCGCTCGGGAGAGCGGGCGGGTGAGTCACCCACACAAAGGAAAAGGGCCTTTCCGTCCTCA
GCCGTCGCTTCATGTGACTCCACGGAGTACCGGGCGCCGTCCAGGCACCTCGATTAGTTCTCGAGCTTTT
GGAGTACGTCGTCTTTAGGTTGGGGGGAGGGGTTTTATGCGATGGAGTTTCCCCACACTGAGTGGGTGGA
GACTGAAGTTAGGCCAGCTTGGCACTTGATGTAATTCTCCTTGGAATTTGCCCTTTTTGAGTTTGGATCT
TGGTTCATTCTCAAGCCTCAGACAGTGGTTCAAAGTTTTTTTCTTCCATTTCAGGTGTCGTGAGAAGGGC
GAATTCGACCCAAGTTTGTACAAAAAAGCAGGCTGGATCCAGGTGCCACCATGGTGAGCGAGCTGATTAA
GGAGAACATGCACATGAAGCTGTACATGGAGGGCACCGTGAACAACCACCACTTCAAGTGCACATCCGAG
GGCGAAGGCAAGCCCTACGAGGGCACCCAGACCATGAGAATCAAGGCGGTCGAGGGCGGCCCTCTCCCCT
TCGCCTTCGACATCCTGGCTACCAGCTTCATGTACGGCAGCAAAACCTTCATCAACCACACCCAGGGCAT
CCCCGACTTCTTTAAGCAGTCCTTCCCCGAGGGCTTCACATGGGAGAGAGTCACCACATACGAAGATGGG
GGCGTGCTGACCGCTACCCAGGACACCAGCCTCCAGGACGGCTGCCTCATCTACAACGTCAAGATCAGAG
GGGTGAACTTCCCATCCAACGGCCCTGTGATGCAGAAGAAAACACTCGGCTGGGAGGCCTCCACCGAGAC
ACTGTACCCCGCTGACGGCGGCCTGGAAGGCAGAGCCGACATGGCCCTGAAGCTCGTGGGCGGGGGCCAC
CTGATCTGCAACCTTAAGACCACATACAGATCCAAGAAACCCGCTAAGAACCTCAAGATGCCCGGCGTCT
ACTATGTGGACAGGAGACTGGAAAGAATCAAGGAGGCCGACAAAGAGACATACGTCGAGCAGCACGAGGT
GGCTGTGGCCAGATACTGCGACCTCCCTAGCAAACTGGGGCACAAACTTAATTGAGAATTCTACCACCCA
GCTTTCTTGTACAAAGTGGTACGTCTCAAGACCAGAGGTCTCTGCTTGTGACCATTATTCAGGAACATAT
TGCAAAATATTCAGGAACATATTGCAAAATATTCAGGAACATATTGCAAAATATTCAGGAACATATTGCA
AAACAACCAGAAGAGACCTGTGCTTCACTCCTCAGGTGCAGGCTGCCTATCAGAAGGTGGTGGCTGGTGT
GGCCAATGCCCTGGCTCACAAATACCACTGAGATCTTTTTCCCTCTGCCAAAAATTATGGGGACATCATG
AAGCCCCTTGAGCATCTGACTTCTGGCTAATAAAGGAAATTTATTTTCATTGCAATAGTGTGTTGGAATT
TTTTGTGTCTCTCACTCGGAAGGACATATGGGAGGGCAAATCATTTAAAACATCAGAATGAGTATTTGGT
TTAGAGTTTGGCAACATATGCCCATATGCTGGCTGCCATGAACAAAGGTTGGCTATAAAGAGGTCATCAG
TATATGAAACAGCCCCCTGCTGTCCATTCCTTATTCCATAGAAAAGCCTTGACTTGAGGTTAGATTTTTT
TTATATTTTGTTTTGTGTTATTTTTTTCTTTAACATCCCTAAAATTTTCCTTACATGTTTTACTAGCCAG
ATTTTTCCTCCTCTCCTGACTACTCCCAGTCATAGCTGTCCCTCTTCTCTTATGGAGATCCCGAGCGGTG
CGTTTTTATGCTTGTAGTATTGTATAATGTTTTTAAGATCCAAGCTTCTGACCTCTTCTCTTCCTCCCAC
AGGGCCTCGAGACAATTGCATCGATGGTACCAGTGAAAGTCTGCAATGAATTCGAGTTGGCGCGCCTGTC
ATTCTAAATCTCTCTTTCAGCCTAAAGCTTTTTCCCCGTATCCCCCCAGGTGTCTGCAGGCTCAAAGAGC
AGCGAGAAGCGTTCAGAGGAAAGCGATCCCGTGCCACCTTCCCCGTGCCCGGGCTGTCCCCGCACGCTGC
CGGCTCGGGGATGCGGGGGGAGCGCCGGACCGGAGCGGAGCCCCGGGCGGCTCGCTGCTGCCCCCTAGCG
GGGGAGGGACGTAATTACATCCCTGGGGGCTTTGGGAGGGGGCTGTCCCCGTGAGCTCCCAGGCGCGCCT
GTCATTCTAAATCTCTCTTTCAGCCTAAAGCTTTTTCCCCGTATCCCCCCAGGTGTCTGCAGGCTCAAAG
AGCAGCGAGAAGCGTTCAGAGGAAAGCGATCCCGTGCCACCTTCCCCGTGCCCGGGCTGTCCCCGCACGC
TGCCGGCTCGGGGATGCGGGGGGAGCGCCGGACCGGAGCGGAGCCCCGGGCGGCTCGCTGCTGCCCCCTA
GCGGGGGAGGGACGTAATTACATCCCTGGGGGCTTTGGGGGGGGGCTGTCCCCGTGAGCTCCCAGGCGCG
CCAACTCGGTACCGTATCGATGTCGACGTTAACGCTAGTGATATCAACTTTGTATAGAAAAGTTGGCTCC
GAATTCGCCCTTGACAGCAGAGATCCAGTTTGGTTAATTAATTGGCTCCGGTGCCCGTCAGTGGGCAGAG
CGCACATCGCCCACAGTCCCCGAGAAGTTGTGGGGAGGGGTCGGCAATTGAACCGGTGCCTAGAGAAGGT
GGCGCGGGGTAAACTGGGAAAGTGATGTCGTGTACTGGCTCCGCCTTTTTCCCGAGGGTGGGGGAGAACC
GTATATAAGTGCAGTAGTCGCCGTGAACGTTCTTTTTCGCAACGGGTTTGCCGCCAGAACACAGGTAAGT
GCCGTGTGTGGTTCCCGCGGGCCTGGCCTCTTTACGGGTTATGGCCCTTGCGTGCCTTGAATTACTTCCA
CCTGGCTGCAGTACGTGATTCTTGATCCCGAGCTTCGGGTTGGAAGTGGGTGGGAGAGTTCGAGGCCTTG
CGCTTAAGGAGCCCCTTCGCCTCGTGCTTGAGTTGAGGCCTGGCCTGGGCGCTGGGGCCGCCGCGTGCGA
ATCTGGTGGCACCTTCGCGCCTGTCTCGCTGCTTTCGATAAGTCTCTAGCCATTTAAAATTTTTGATGAC
CTGCTGCGACGCTTTTTTTCTGGCAAGATAGTCTTGTAAATGCGGGCCAAGATCTGCACACTGGTATTTC
GGTTTTTGGGGCCGCGGGCGGCGACGGGGCCCGTGCGTCCCAGCGCACATGTTCGGCGAGGCGGGGCCTG
CGAGCGCGGCCACCGAGAATCGGACGGGGGTAGTCTCAAGCTGGCCGGCCTGCTCTGGTGCCTGGCCTCG
CGCCGCCGTGTATCGCCCCGCCCTGGGCGGCAAGGCTGGCCCGGTCGGCACCAGTTGCGTGAGCGGAAAG
ATGGCCGCTTCCCGGCCCTGCTGCAGGGAGCTCAAAATGGAGGACGCGGCGCTCGGGAGAGCGGGCGGGT
GAGTCACCCACACAAAGGAAAAGGGCCTTTCCGTCCTCAGCCGTCGCTTCATGTGACTCCACGGAGTACC
GGGCGCCGTCCAGGCACCTCGATTAGTTCTCGAGCTTTTGGAGTACGTCGTCTTTAGGTTGGGGGGAGGG
GTTTTATGCGATGGAGTTTCCCCACACTGAGTGGGTGGAGACTGAAGTTAGGCCAGCTTGGCACTTGATG
TAATTCTCCTTGGAATTTGCCCTTTTTGAGTTTGGATCTTGGTTCATTCTCAAGCCTCAGACAGTGGTTC
AAAGTTTTTTTCTTCCATTTCAGGTGTCGTGAGAAGGGCGAATTCGACCCAAGTTTGTACAAAAAAGCAG
GCTCGCCACCATGGTGAGCAAGGGCGAGGAGCTGTTCACCGGGGTGGTGCCCATCCTGGTCGAGCTGGAC
GGCGACGTAAACGGCCACAAGTTCAGCGTGAGGGGCGAGGGCGAGGGCGATGCCACCAACGGCAAGCTGA
CCCTGAAGTTCATCTGCACCACCGGCAAGCTGCCCGTGCCCTGGCCCACCCTCGTGACCACCCTGAGCCA
CGGCGTGCAGTGCTTCGCCCGCTACCCCGACCACATGAAGCAGCACGACTTCTTCAAGTCCGCCATGCCC
GAAGGCTACGTCCAGGAGCGCACCATCTTCTTCAAGGACGACGGCACCTACAAGACCCGCGCCGAGGTGA
AGTTCGAGGGCGACACCCTAGTGAACCGCATCGAGCTGAAGGGCGTCGACTTCAAGGAGGACGGCAACAT
CCTGGGGCACAAGCTGGAGTACAACTTCAACAGCCACAACATCTATATCATGGCCGTCAAGCAGAAGAAC
GGCATCAAGGTGAACTTCAAGATCCGCCACAACGTGGAGGACGGCAGCGTGCAGCTCGCCGACCACTACC
AGCAGAACACCCCCATCGGCGACGGCCCCGTGCTGCTGCCCGACAGCCACTACCTGAGCACCCAGTCCGT
GCTGAGCAAAGACCCCAACGAGAAGCGCGATCACATGGTCCTGCTGGAGTTCCGCACCGCCGCCGGGATC
ACTCTCGGCATGGACGAGCTGTACAAGTAATACCACCCAGCTTTCTTGTACAAAGTGGTACGCGTGAATT
CACTCCTCAGGTGCAGGCTGCCTATCAGAAGGTGGTGGCTGGTGTGGCCAATGCCCTGGCTCACAAATAC
CACTGAGATCTTTTTCCCTCTGCCAAAAATTATGGGGACATCATGAAGCCCCTTGAGCATCTGACTTCTG
GCTAATAAAGGAAATTTATTTTCATTGCAATAGTGTGTTGGAATTTTTTGTGTCTCTCACTCGGAAGGAC
ATATGGGAGGGCAAATCATTTAAAACATCAGAATGAGTATTTGGTTTAGAGTTTGGCAACATATGCCCAT
ATGCTGGCTGCCATGAACAAAGGTTGGCTATAAAGAGGTCATCAGTATATGAAACAGCCCCCTGCTGTCC
ATTCCTTATTCCATAGAAAAGCCTTGACTTGAGGTTAGATTTTTTTTATATTTTGTTTTGTGTTATTTTT
TTCTTTAACATCCCTAAAATTTTCCTTACATGTTTTACTAGCCAGATTTTTCCTCCTCTCCTGACTACTC
CCAGTCATAGCTGTCCCTCTTCTCTTATGGAGATCCCTCGACCTGCAGCCCAAGCTTGGCGTAATCATGG
TCATAGCTGTTTCCTGTGTGAAATTGTTATCCGCTCACAATTCCACACAACATACGAGCCGGAAGCATAA
AGTGTAAAGCCTGGGGTGCCTAATGAGTGAGCTAACTCACATTAATTGCGTTGCGCTCACTGCCCGCTTT
CCAGTCGGGAAACCTGTCGTGCCAGCGGATCGACAGTACTAAGCTTGGTCTAATACCCAATCTCTCGTCT
TATCCAGATGTTTTATACGCCTCTGGCCCGTGTCTCAAAATCTCTGATGTTACATTGCACAAGATAAAAT
AATATCATCATGAACAATAAAACTGTCTGCTTACATAAACAGTAATACAAGGGGTGTTATGAGCCATATT
CAACGGGAAACGTCGAGGCCGCGATTAAATTCCAACATGGATGCTGATTTATATGGGTATAAATGGGCTC
GCGATAATGTCGGGCAATCAGGTGCGACAATCTATCGCTTGTATGGGAAGCCCGATGCGCCAGAGTTGTT
TCTGAAACATGGCAAAGGTAGCGTTGCCAATGATGTTACAGATGAGATGGTCAGACTAAACTGGCTGACG
GAATTTATGCCTCTTCCGACCATCAAGCATTTTATCCGTACTCCTGATGATGCATGGTTACTCACCACTG
CGATCCCCGGAAAAACAGCATTCCAGGTATTAGAAGAATATCCTGATTCAGGTGAAAATATTGTTGATGC
GCTGGCAGTGTTCCTGCGCCGGTTGCATTCGATTCCTGTTTGTAATTGTCCTTTTAACAGCGATCGCGTA
TTTCGTCTCGCTCAGGCGCAATCACGAATGAATAACGGTTTGGTTGATGCGAGTGATTTTGATGACGAGC
GTAATGGCTGGCCTGTTGAACAAGTCTGGAAAGAAATGCATAAACTTTTGCCATTCTCACCGGATTCAGT
CGTCACTCATGGTGATTTCTCACTTGATAACCTTATTTTTGACGAGGGGAAATTAATAGGTTGTATTGAT
GTTGGACGAGTCGGAATCGCAGACCGATACCAGGATCTTGCCATCCTATGGAACTGCCTCGGTGAGTTTT
CTCCTTCATTACAGAAACGGCTTTTTCAAAAATATGGTATTGATAATCCTGATATGAATAAATTGCAGTT
TCATTTGATGCTCGATGAGTTTTTCTAATCAGAATTGGTTAATTGGTTGTAACACTGGCAGAGCATTACG
CTGACTTGACGGGACGGCGCAAGCTCATGACCAAAATCCCTTAACGTGAGTTACGCGTCGTTCCACTGAG
CGTCAGAGGTATCACTAGTATTACAGAGGTAAGTTATAACAGTCGCCTAACCC
Features (pLannotate 1.2.2; 28 found; start..end, strand, type, name):
     87..675     -  rep_origin     ori: high-copy-number ColE1/pMB1/pBR322/pUC origin of replication
    846..1706    -  CDS            AmpR: β-lactamase; bla; confers resistance to ampicillin, carbenicillin, and related antibiotics
   1707..1778    -  promoter       AmpR promoter: bla
   1857..2456    +  CDS            PuroR: puromycin N-acetyltransferase; pac from Streptomyces alboniger; confers resistance to puromycin
   2461..2541    +  CDS            HBB (fragment): HBB_PONPY - Experimental evidence at transcript level: Swiss-Prot protein existence level 2. Involved in oxygen transport from the lung to the various peripheral tissues. From Pongo pygmaeus (Bornean orangutan).
   2612..2667    +  polyA_signal   β-globin poly(A) signal: rabbit β-globin polyadenylation signal (Gil and Proudfoot, 1987)
   3646..3666    +  protein_bind   attB4: mutant version of attB; core recombination site for the Gateway® BP reaction BP Clonase™
   3734..3945    +  promoter       EF-1α core promoter: core promoter for human elongation factor EF-1α
   3946..4884    +  intron         EF-1α intron A: intron upstream of the start codon of human EF-1α
   4911..4931    +  protein_bind   attB1: mutant version of attB; core recombination site for the Gateway® BP reaction BP Clonase™
   4951..5646    +  CDS            mKate2: mKate2 is a basic (constitutively fluorescent) red fluorescent protein published in 2009, derived from Entacmaea quadricolor. It is reported to be a rapidly-maturing monomer with moderate acid sensitivity.
   5666..5690    -  protein_bind   attB2: mutant version of attB; recombination site for the Gateway® BP reaction BP Clonase™
   5834..5908    +  CDS            HBB (fragment): HBB_PONPY - Experimental evidence at transcript level: Swiss-Prot protein existence level 2. Involved in oxygen transport from the lung to the various peripheral tissues. From Pongo pygmaeus (Bornean orangutan).
   5979..6034    +  polyA_signal   β-globin poly(A) signal: rabbit β-globin polyadenylation signal (Gil and Proudfoot, 1987)
   6418..6443    +  misc_feature   SA: splice acceptor site
   7115..7135    +  protein_bind   attB4: mutant version of attB; core recombination site for the Gateway® BP reaction BP Clonase™
   7203..7414    +  promoter       EF-1α core promoter: core promoter for human elongation factor EF-1α
   7415..8353    +  intron         EF-1α intron A: intron upstream of the start codon of human EF-1α
   8380..8400    +  protein_bind   attB1: mutant version of attB; core recombination site for the Gateway® BP reaction BP Clonase™
   8411..9127    +  CDS            EBFP2: EBFP2 is a basic (constitutively fluorescent) blue fluorescent protein published in 2007, derived from Aequorea victoria. It is reported to be a rapidly-maturing monomer with moderate acid sensitivity.
   9135..9159    -  protein_bind   attB2: mutant version of attB; recombination site for the Gateway® BP reaction BP Clonase™
   9163..9243    +  CDS            HBB (fragment): HBB_PONPY - Experimental evidence at transcript level: Swiss-Prot protein existence level 2. Involved in oxygen transport from the lung to the various peripheral tissues. From Pongo pygmaeus (Bornean orangutan).
   9314..9369    +  polyA_signal   β-globin poly(A) signal: rabbit β-globin polyadenylation signal (Gil and Proudfoot, 1987)
   9752..9774    -  protein_bind   lac operator (fragment): The lac repressor binds to the lac operator to inhibit transcription in E. coli. This inhibition can be relieved by adding lactose or isopropyl-β-D-thiogalactopyranoside (IPTG). lac repressor encoded by lacI
   9778..9808    -  promoter       lac promoter: promoter for the E. coli lac operon
   9823..9844    -  protein_bind   CAP binding site: CAP binding activates transcription in the presence of cAMP. E. coli catabolite activator protein
   9857..9896    -  CDS            lacI (fragment): lac repressor; lacI; The lac repressor binds to the lac operator to inhibit transcription in E. coli. This inhibition can be relieved by adding lactose or isopropyl-β-D-thiogalactopyranoside (IPTG).
  10069..10878   +  CDS            KanR: aminoglycoside phosphotransferase; aph(3')-Ia; confers resistance to kanamycin in bacteria or G418 (Geneticin®) in eukaryotes
