[The description below was written by a language model from this plasmid's Addgene catalogue record and pLannotate feature annotations shown in this document.]
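Description:
LSB-hsa-miR-450b-5p is a mammalian expression, synthetic-biology plasmid built on the Low Sensor Backbone (LSB) and designed to report the activity of the human microRNA miR-450b-5p by fluorescence. The depositor sequence is about 11 kb. It is propagated in E. coli from a high-copy ColE1/pUC-type origin and carries both a β-lactamase gene and an aph(3')-Ia kanamycin resistance gene, matching the dual ampicillin and kanamycin selection listed. Remnants of a lac promoter/operator region are also annotated.

The payload consists of two parallel transcription units with the same architecture: an EF-1α core promoter with its intron A, a fluorescent protein coding sequence flanked by Gateway attB1/attB2 scars (with attB4 upstream of each promoter), and a rabbit β-globin polyadenylation signal. One unit expresses the red protein mKate2 and, according to the record, carries the hsa-miR-450b-5p target in its 3' UTR. The target itself is not separately annotated, though an unannotated stretch lies between attB2 and the β-globin sequence. The other unit expresses EBFP2 without a target and acts as an internal reference. When miR-450b-5p is active in transfected cells, mKate2 is repressed relative to EBFP2, so the red-to-blue ratio measures miRNA activity while normalising for plasmid delivery. A puromycin N-acetyltransferase gene with its own β-globin poly(A) allows puromycin selection in mammalian cells; no dedicated promoter for it is annotated.

The depositors note that the repeated poly(A) elements make the plasmid inherently unstable, and that the physical plasmid differs slightly from the depositor sequence, including short insertions flanking the puromycin coding region that do not impair selection.
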