Addgene plasmid #103535: LSB-hsa-miR-450b-5p
Purpose: Used to sense miRNA activity using fluorescence based tools. hsa-miR-450b-5p target in 3' UTR of of mKate. miRNA activity can be measured by the repression of mKate2 relative to EBFP2 fluorescent proteins . Plasmid is inherently unstable; please see Depositor Comments
Depositing lab: Ron Weiss. Depositing organization: Massachusetts Institute of Technology. Publication: A mixed antagonistic/synergistic miRNA repression model enables accurate predictions of multi-input miRNA sensor activity. Gam JJ, Babb J, Weiss R. Nat Commun. 2018 Jun 22;9(1):2430. doi: 10.1038/s41467-018-04575-0. PubMed 29934631.
Backbone
  Vector backbone: Low Sensor Backbone (LSB)
  Vector type: Mammalian Expression, Synthetic Biology
Growth in bacteria
  Bacterial resistance: Ampicillin and Kanamycin, 100 & 50 μg/mL
  Growth temperature: 30°C
  Growth strain: NEB Stable
  Copy number: High Copy
Gene/Insert
  Gene/Insert name: hsa-miR-450b-5p target
  Species: H. sapiens (human)
  Entrez Gene: MIR450B (a.k.a. MIRN450B, mir-450b)
  Promoter: EF-1a
  Cloning method: Gibson Cloning
Terms and licenses: Academic/Nonprofit Terms; Industry Terms: Not Available to Industry
Depositor comments: Please note that this plasmid is inherently unstable due to a repeating poly A element. We recommend performing a diagnostic digest on multiple colonies upon receipt. The depositors would like to note the presence of several discrepancies between the depositor sequence and physical plasmid sequence. In particular, the sequences upstream and downstream of the puromycin coding region have 10 bp insertions which do not affect the ability to perform puromycin selection. The sequences for those regions within the physical plasmids are as follows: Upstream of Puro: GAATTCGACCGCCTGTCTCAAGGTGCCACC; Downstream of Puro: GCTTTGAGACTACGCGTGAATTCACTCCTC. Please contact if you are interested in this plasmid prior to placing an order.
How to cite: LSB-hsa-miR-450b-5p was a gift from Ron Weiss (Addgene plasmid # 103535 ; http://n2t.net/addgene:103535 ; RRID:Addgene_103535)
