>Addgene plasmid #103535 | LSB-hsa-miR-450b-5p | depositor partial sequence | sequence record 196119 | hsa-miR-450b-5p target
TATTCAGGAACATATTGCAAAA
